>Addgene plasmid #163524 | eGFP-ova-C1 | addgene full sequence | sequence record 321577 | Addgene NGS Result
TAGTTATTAATAGTAATCAATTACGGGGTCATTAGTTCATAGCCCATATATGGAGTTCCGCGTTACATAA
CTTACGGTAAATGGCCCGCCTGGCTGACCGCCCAACGACCCCCGCCCATTGACGTCAATAATGACGTATG
TTCCCATAGTAACGCCAATAGGGACTTTCCATTGACGTCAATGGGTGGAGTATTTACGGTAAACTGCCCA
CTTGGCAGTACATCAAGTGTATCATATGCCAAGTACGCCCCCTATTGACGTCAATGACGGTAAATGGCCC
GCCTGGCATTATGCCCAGTACATGACCTTATGGGACTTTCCTACTTGGCAGTACATCTACGTATTAGTCA
TCGCTATTACCATGGTGATGCGGTTTTGGCAGTACATCAATGGGCGTGGATAGCGGTTTGACTCACGGGG
ATTTCCAAGTCTCCACCCCATTGACGTCAATGGGAGTTTGTTTTGGCACCAAAATCAACGGGACTTTCCA
AAATGTCGTAACAACTCCGCCCCATTGACGCAAATGGGCGGTAGGCGTGTACGGTGGGAGGTCTATATAA
GCAGAGCTGGTTTAGTGAACCGTCAGATCCGCTAGCGCTACCGGTCGCCACCATGGTGAGCAAGGGCGAG
GAGCTGTTCACCGGGGTGGTGCCCATCCTGGTCGAGCTGGACGGCGACGTAAACGGCCACAAGTTCAGCG
TGTCCGGCGAGGGCGAGGGCGATGCCACCTACGGCAAGCTGACCCTGAAGTTCATCTGCACCACCGGCAA
GCTGCCCGTGCCCTGGCCCACCCTCGTGACCACCCTGACCTACGGCGTGCAGTGCTTCAGCCGCTACCCC
GACCACATGAAGCAGCACGACTTCTTCAAGTCCGCCATGCCCGAAGGCTACGTCCAGGAGCGCACCATCT
TCTTCAAGGACGACGGCAACTACAAGACCCGCGCCGAGGTGAAGTTCGAGGGCGACACCCTGGTGAACCG
CATCGAGCTGAAGGGCATCGACTTCAAGGAGGACGGCAACATCCTGGGGCACAAGCTGGAGTACAACTAC
AACAGCCACAACGTCTATATCATGGCCGACAAGCAGAAGAACGGCATCAAGGTGAACTTCAAGATCCGCC
ACAACATCGAGGACGGCAGCGTGCAGCTCGCCGACCACTACCAGCAGAACACCCCCATCGGCGACGGCCC
CGTGCTGCTGCCCGACAACCACTACCTGAGCACCCAGTCCGCCCTGAGCAAAGACCCCAACGAGAAGCGC
GATCACATGGTCCTGCTGGAGTTCGTGACCGCCGCCGGGATCACTCTCGGCATGGACGAGCTGTACAAGT
CCGGACTCAGATCTCGAGCTCAAGCTTCGAATTCTGCAGAATATCAGAAACAGTTTTTAATTGCGTTCTC
GCAGCCGGTACCGAGCTCGAATTCCTCGAAAGACAACTCAGAGTTCACCATGGGCTCCATCGGTGCAGCA
AGCATGGAATTTTGTTTTGATGTATTCAAGGAGCTCAAAGTCCACCATGCCAATGAGAACATCTTCTACT
GCCCCATTGCCATCATGTCAGCTCTAGCCATGGTATACCTGGGTGCAAAAGACAGCACCAGGACACAAAT
AAATAAGGTTGTTCGCTTTGATAAACTTCCAGGATTCGGAGACAGTATTGAAGCTCAGTGTGGCACATCT
GTAAACGTTCACTCTTCACTTAGAGACATCCTCAACCAAATCACCAAACCAAATGATGTTTATTCGTTCA
GCCTTGCCAGTAGACTTTATGCTGAAGAGAGATACCCAATCCTGCCAGAATACTTGCAGTGTGTGAAGGA
ACTGTATAGAGGAGGCTTGGAACCTATCAACTTTCAAACAGCTGCAGATCAAGCCAGAGAGCTCATCAAT
TCCTGGGTAGAAAGTCAGACAAATGGAATTATCAGAAATGTCCTTCAGCCAAGCTCCGTGGATTCTCAAA
CTGCAATGGTTCTGGTTAATGCCATTGTCTTCAAAGGACTGTGGGAGAAAGCATTTAAGGATGAAGACAC
ACAAGCAATGCCTTTCAGAGTGACTGAGCAAGAAAGCAAACCTGTGCAGATGATGTACCAGATTGGTTTA
TTTAGAGTGGCATCAATGGCTTCTGAGAAAATGAAGATCCTGGAGCTTCCATTTGCCAGTGGGACAATGA
GCATGTTGGTGCTGTTGCCTGATGAAGTCTCAGGCCTTGAGCAGCTTGAGAGTATAATCAACTTTGAAAA
ACTGACTGAATGGACCAGTTCTAATGTTATGGAAGAGAGGAAGATCAAAGTGTACTTACCTCGCATGAAG
ATGGAGGAAAAATACAACCTCACATCTGTCTTAATGGCTATGGGCATTACTGACGTGTTTAGCTCTTCAG
CCAATCTGTCTGGCATCTCCTCAGCAGAGAGCCTGAAGATATCTCAAGCTGTCCATGCAGCACATGCAGA
AATCAATGAAGCAGGCAGAGAGGTGGTAGGGTCAGCAGAGGCTGGAGTGGATGCTGCAAGCGTCTCTGAA
GAATTTAGGGCTGACCATCCATTCCTCTTCTGTATCAAGCACATCGCAACCAACGCCGTTCTCTTCTTTG
GCAGATGTGTTTCCCCTTAAAAAGAAGAAAGCTGAAAAACTCTGTCCCTTCCAACAAGACCCAGAGCACT
GTAGTATCAGGGGTAAAATGAAAAGTATGTTATCTGCTGCATCCAGACTTCATAAAAGCTGGAGCTTAAT
CTAGAAAAAAAATCAGAAAGAAATTACACTGTGAGAACAGGTGCAATTCACTTTTCCTTTACACAGAGTA
ATACTGGTAACTCATGGATGAAGGCTTAAGAGTGATAGGGATCCACCGGATCTAGATAACTGATCATAAT
CAGCCATACCACATTTGTAGAGGTTTTACTTGCTTTAAAAAACCTCCCACACCTCCCCCTGAACCTGAAA
CATAAAATGAATGCAATTGTTGTTGTTAACTTGTTTATTGCAGCTTATAATGGTTACAAATAAAGCAATA
GCATCACAAATTTCACAAATAAAGCATTTTTTTCACTGCATTCTAGTTGTGGTTTGTCCAAACTCATCAA
TGTATCTTAACGCGTAAATTGTAAGCGTTAATATTTTGTTAAAATTCGCGTTAAATTTTTGTTAAATCAG
CTCATTTTTTAACCAATAGGCCGAAATCGGCAAAATCCCTTATAAATCAAAAGAATAGACCGAGATAGGG
T
[37 nt withheld, positions 3222-3258]
AAAGAACGTGGACTCCAACGTCAAAGG
[49 nt withheld, positions 3286-3334]
T
[91 nt withheld, positions 3336-3426]
G
[124 nt withheld, positions 3428-3551]
CAGGTGGCACTTTTCGGGGAAATGTGCGCGGAACCCCTATTTGTTTATTTTTCTAAATACATTCAAATAT
GTATCCGCTCATGAGACAATAACCCTGATAAATGCTTCAATAATATTGAAAAAGGAAGAGTCCTGAGGCG
GAAAGAACCAGCTGTGGAATGTGTGTCAGTTAGGGTGTGGAAAGTCCCCAGGCTCCCCAGCAGGCAGAAG
TATGCAAAGCATGCATCTCAATTAGTCAGCAACCAGGTGTGGAAAGTCCCCAGGCTCCCCAGCAGGCAGA
AGTATGCAAAGCATGCATCTCAATTAGTCAGCAACCATAGTCCCGCCCCTAACTCCGCCCATCCCGCCCC
TAACTCCGCCCAGTTCCGCCCATTCTCCGCCCCATGGCTGACTAATTTTTTTTATTTATGCAGAGGCCGA
GGCCGCCTCGGCCTCTGAGCTATTCCAGAAGTAGTGAGGAGGCTTTTTTGGAGGCCTAGGCTTTTGCAAA
GATCGATCAAGAGACAGGATGAGGATCGTTTCGCATGATTGAACAAGATGGATTGCACGCAGGTTCTCCG
GCCGCTTGGGTGGAGAGGCTATTCGGCTATGACTGGGCACAACAGACAATCGGCTGCTCTGATGCCGCCG
TGTTCCGGCTGTCAGCGCAGGGGCGCCCGGTTCTTTTTGTCAAGACCGACCTGTCCGGTGCCCTGAATGA
ACTGCAAGACGAGGCAGCGCGGCTATCGTGGCTGGCCACGACGGGCGTTCCTTGCGCAGCTGTGCTCGAC
GTTGTCACTGAAGCGGGAAGGGACTGGCTGCTATTGGGCGAAGTGCCGGGGCAGGATCTCCTGTCATCTC
ACCTTGCTCCTGCCGAGAAAGTATCCATCATGGCTGATGCAATGCGGCGGCTGCATACGCTTGATCCGGC
TACCTGCCCATTCGACCACCAAGCGAAACATCGCATCGAGCGAGCACGTACTCGGATGGAAGCCGGTCTT
GTCGATCAGGATGATCTGGACGAAGAGCATCAGGGGCTCGCGCCAGCCGAACTGTTCGCCAGGCTCAAGG
CGAGCATGCCCGACGGCGAGGATCTCGTCGTGACCCATGGCGATGCCTGCTTGCCGAATATCATGGTGGA
AAATGGCCGCTTTTCTGGATTCATCGACTGTGGCCGGCTGGGTGTGGCGGACCGCTATCAGGACATAGCG
TTGGCTACCCGTGATATTGCTGAAGAGCTTGGCGGCGAATGGGCTGACCGCTTCCTCGTGCTTTACGGTA
TCGCCGCTCCCGATTCGCAGCGCATCGCCTTCTATCGCCTTCTTGACGAGTTCTTCTGAGCGGGACTCTG
GGGTTCGAAATGACCGACCAAGCGACGCCCAACCTGCCATCACGAGATTTCGATTCCACCGCCGCCTTCT
ATGAAAGGTTGGGCTTCGGAATCGTTTTCCGGGACGCCGGCTGGATGATCCTCCAGCGCGGGGATCTCAT
GCTGGAGTTCTTCGCCCACCCTAGGGGGAGGCTAACTGAAACACGGAAGGAGACAATACCGGAAGGAACC
CGCGCTATGACGGCAATAAAAAGACAGAATAAAACGCACGGTGTTGGGTCGTTTGTTCATAAACGCGGGG
TTCGGTCCCAGGGCTGGCACTCTGTCGATACCCCACCGAGACCCCATTGGGGCCAATACGCCCGCGTTTC
TTCCTTTTCCCCACCCCACCCCCCAAGTTCGGGTGAAGGCCCAGGGCTCGCAGCCAACGTCGGGGCGGCA
GGCCCTGCCATAGCCTCAGGTTACTCATATATACTTTAGATTGATTTAAAACTTCATTTTTAATTTAAAA
GGATCTAGGTGAAGATCCTTTTTGATAATCTCATGACCAAAATCCCTTAACGTGAGTTTTCGTTCCACTG
AGCGTCAGACCCCGTAGAAAAGATCAAAGGATCTTCTTGAGATCCTTTTTTTCTGCGCGTAATCTGCTGC
TTGCAAACAAAAAAACCACCGCTACCAGCGGTGGTTTGTTTGCCGGATCAAGAGCTACCAACTCTTTTTC
CGAAGGTAACTGGCTTCAGCAGAGCGCAGATACCAAATACTGTTCTTCTAGTGTAGCCGTAGTTAGGCCA
CCACTTCAAGAACTCTGTAGCACCGCCTACATACCTCGCTCTGCTAATCCTGTTACCAGTGGCTGCTGCC
AGTGGCGATAAGTCGTGTCTTACCGGGTTGGACTCAAGACGATAGTTACCGGATAAGGCGCAGCGGTCGG
GCTGAACGGGGGGTTCGTGCACACAGCCCAGCTTGGAGCGAACGACCTACACCGAACTGAGATACCTACA
GCGTGAGCTATGAGAAAGCGCCACGCTTCCCGAAGGGAGAAAGGCGGACAGGTATCCGGTAAGCGGCAGG
GTCGGAACAGGAGAGCGCACGAGGGAGCTTCCAGGGGGAAACGCCTGGTATCTTTATAGTCCTGTCGGGT
TTCGCCACCTCTGACTTGAGCGTCGATTTTTGTGATGCTCGTCAGGGGGGCGGAGCCTATGGAAAAACGC
CAGCAACGCGGCCTTTTTACGGTTCCTGGCCTTTTGCTGGCCTTTTGCTCACATGTTCTTTCCTGCGTTA
TCCCCTGATTCTGTGGATAACCGTATTACCGCCATGCAT
Features (pLannotate 1.2.2; 16 found; start..end, strand, type, name):
     61..364     +  enhancer       CMV enhancer: human cytomegalovirus immediate early enhancer
    365..568     +  promoter       CMV promoter: human cytomegalovirus (CMV) immediate early promoter
    613..1329    +  CDS            EGFP: EGFP is a basic (constitutively fluorescent) green fluorescent protein published in 1996, derived from Aequorea victoria. It is reported to be a rapidly-maturing weak dimer with moderate acid sensitivity.
   1330..1369    +  misc_feature   MCS (fragment): multiple cloning site
   1407..1424    -  misc_feature   MCS (fragment): pUC18/19 multiple cloning site
   1450..2610    +  CDS            ovalbumin: chicken ovalbumin
   2861..2945    +  CDS            large T antigen (fragment): large T antigen from SV40 (simian virus 40)
   2968..3089    +  polyA_signal   SV40 poly(A) signal: SV40 polyadenylation signal
   3123..3551    -  rep_origin     f1 ori (sequence partly withheld): f1 bacteriophage origin of replication; arrow indicates direction of (+) strand synthesis
   3578..3682    +  promoter       AmpR promoter: bla
   3684..4041    +  promoter       SV40 promoter: SV40 enhancer and early promoter
   4076..4870    +  CDS            NeoR/KanR: aminoglycoside phosphotransferase from Tn5; aph(3')-II (or nptII); confers resistance to neomycin, kanamycin, and G418 (Geneticin®)
   4891..5043    +  CDS            ble (fragment): BLE_KLEPN - Experimental evidence at protein level: Swiss-Prot protein existence level 1. Binding protein with a strong affinity to the bleomycin family of antibiotics. Binds to CL990; an antimitotic-antibiotic compound. From Klebsiella pneumoniae.
   5102..5149    +  polyA_signal   HSV TK poly(A) signal: herpes simplex virus thymidine kinase polyadenylation signal (Cole and Stacy, 1985)
   5240..5256    -  polyA_signal   bGH poly(A) signal (fragment): bovine growth hormone polyadenylation signal
   5478..6066    +  rep_origin     ori: high-copy-number ColE1/pMB1/pBR322/pUC origin of replication
