[The description below was written by a language model from this plasmid's Addgene catalogue record and pLannotate feature annotations shown in this document.]
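Description:
eGFP-ova-C1 is a mammalian expression plasmid built on the Clontech eGFP-C1 backbone, designed to produce enhanced GFP together with chicken (G. gallus) ovalbumin in transfected mammalian cells. The human cytomegalovirus immediate-early enhancer and promoter drive an EGFP coding sequence. This is followed by remnants of the multiple cloning site and then the 1,161 bp ovalbumin coding sequence, which was inserted by restriction cloning between KpnI and BamHI sites. The catalogue entry describes the insert as an eGFP–ovalbumin tandem with eGFP at the N terminus, consistent with the C1-type layout in which the gene of interest is placed downstream of the fluorescent protein. The record does not explicitly confirm that the two reading frames are joined into a single fusion polypeptide across the roughly 120 nt linker region. Transcription terminates at an SV40 polyadenylation signal.

The backbone carries a high-copy ColE1/pUC-type origin for propagation in E. coli and an f1 origin that allows single-stranded DNA production. A single NeoR/KanR (Tn5 aminoglycoside phosphotransferase) gene serves both hosts. A bacterial bla-type promoter gives kanamycin resistance in E. coli, while the adjacent SV40 enhancer/early promoter, paired with an HSV TK polyadenylation signal, allows G418 selection of stable mammalian lines. Small annotated fragments (SV40 large T antigen, ble, bGH poly(A)) appear to be backbone remnants rather than functional elements.

The sequenced record is 6,180 nt, somewhat longer than the 5,973 bp total listed in the catalogue. The record gives no specific application beyond co-expressing a green fluorescent marker and ovalbumin in mammalian cells.
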