Addgene plasmid #163524: eGFP-ova-C1
Purpose: Expresses both eGFP and chicken ovalbumin in mammalian cells
Depositing lab: Thomas Weber. Depositing organization: Icahn School of Medicine at Mount Sinai.
Backbone
  Vector backbone: eGFP-C1
  Backbone manufacturer: Clonetech
  Backbone size w/o insert (bp): 4731
  Total vector size (bp): 5973
  Vector type: Mammalian Expression
Growth in bacteria
  Bacterial resistance: Kanamycin, 50 μg/mL
  Growth temperature: 37°C
  Growth strain: DH5alpha
  Copy number: High Copy
Gene/Insert
  Gene/Insert name: enhanced-GFP-chicken ovalbumin tandem
  Species: G. gallus (chicken)
  Insert size (bp): 1161
  Promoter: CMV
  Tag / fusion protein: eGFP (N terminal on insert)
  Cloning method: Restriction Enzyme; 5′ cloning site Kpn1 (unknown if destroyed); 3′ cloning site BamH1 (unknown if destroyed)
  Sequencing primers: 5′ CTTCTTCAAGTCCGCCATGCCCGAAGGC; 3′ TTATCTAGATCCGGTGGATCC
Terms and licenses: Academic/Nonprofit Terms; Industry Terms: Not Available to Industry
Depositor comments: Cloned by ananda Mookerjee and Thomas Weber
How to cite: eGFP-ova-C1 was a gift from Thomas Weber (Addgene plasmid # 163524 ; http://n2t.net/addgene:163524 ; RRID:Addgene_163524)
